>Addgene plasmid #69019 | Cx30-msfGFP | depositor full sequence | sequence record 127981 | Full plasmid sequence
TAGTTATTAATAGTAATCAATTACGGGGTCATTAGTTCATAGCCCATATATGGAGTTCCGCGTTACATAA
CTTACGGTAAATGGCCCGCCTGGCTGACCGCCCAACGACCCCCGCCCATTGACGTCAATAATGACGTATG
TTCCCATAGTAACGCCAATAGGGACTTTCCATTGACGTCAATGGGAGTTTGTTTGGCACCAAATCAACGG
GACTTTCCAAAATGTCGTAACAACTCCGCCCCATTGACGCAAATGGGCGGTAGGCGTGTACGGTGGGAGG
TCTATATAAGCAGAGCTGGTTTAGTGAACCGTCAGATCCGCTAGCATGGATTGGGGGACGCTGCACACTT
TCATCGGGGGTGTCAACAAACACTCCACCAGCATCGGGAAGGTGTGGATCACAGTCATCTTTATTTTCCG
AGTCATGATCCTCGTGGTGGCTGCCCAGGAAGTGTGGGGTGACGAGCAAGAGGACTTCGTCTGCAACACA
CTGCAACCGGGATGCAAAAATGTGTGCTATGACCACTTTTTCCCGGTGTCCCACATCCGGCTGTGGGCCC
TCCAGCTGATCTTCGTCTCCACCCCAGCGCTGCTGGTGGCCATGCATGTGGCCTACTACAGGCACGAAAC
CACTCGCAAGTTCAGGCGAGGAGAGAAGAGGAATGATTTCAAAGACATAGAGGACATTAAAAAGCAGAAG
GTTCGGATAGAGGGGTCGCTGTGGTGGACGTACACCAGCAGCATCTTTTTCCGAATCATCTTTGAAGCAG
CCTTTATGTATGTGTTTTACTTCCTTTACAATGGGTACCACCTGCCCTGGGTGTTGAAATGTGGGATTGA
CCCCTGCCCCAACCTTGTTGACTGCTTTATTTCTAGGCCAACAGAGAAGACCGTGTTTACCATTTTTATG
ATTTCTGCGTCTGTGATTTGCATGCTGCTTAACGTGGCAGAGTTGTGCTACCTGCTGCTGAAAGTGTGTT
TTAGGAGATCAAAGAGAGCACAGACGCAAAAAAATCACCCCAATCATGCCCTAAAGGAGAGTAAGCAGAA
TGAAATGAATGAGCTGATTTCAGATAGTGGTCAAAATGCAATCACAGGTTTCCCAAGCTACCCGGATCCA
CCGGTCGCCACCATGGTGAGCAAGGGCGAGGAGCTGTTCACCGGGGTGGTGCCCATCCTGGTCGAGCTGG
ACGGCGACGTAAACGGCCACAAGTTCAGCGTGCGCGGCGAGGGCGAGGGCGATGCCACCAACGGCAAGCT
GACCCTGAAGTTCATCTGCACCACCGGCAAGCTGCCCGTGCCCTGGCCCACCCTCGTGACCACCCTGACC
TACGGCGTGCAGTGCTTCAGCCGCTACCCCGACCACATGAAGCGCCACGACTTCTTCAAGTCCGCCATGC
CCGAAGGCTACGTCCAGGAGCGCACCATCAGCTTCAAGGACGACGGCACCTACAAGACCCGCGCCGAGGT
GAAGTTCGAGGGCGACACCCTGGTGAACCGCATCGAGCTGAAGGGCATCGACTTCAAGGAGGACGGCAAC
ATCCTGGGGCACAAGCTGGAGTACAACTTCAACAGCCACAACGTCTATATCACCGCCGACAAGCAGAAGA
ACGGCATCAAGGCCAACTTCAAGATCCGCCACAACGTGGAGGACGGCAGCGTGCAGCTCGCCGACCACTA
CCAGCAGAACACCCCCATCGGCGACGGCCCCGTGCTGCTGCCCGACAACCACTACCTGAGCACCCAGTCC
AAGCTGAGCAAAGACCCCAACGAGAAGCGCGATCACATGGTCCTGCTGGAGTTCGTGACCGCCGCCGGGA
TCACTCACGGCATGGACGAGCTGTACAAGTAAAGCGGCCGCGACTCTAGATCATAATCAGCCATACCACA
TTTGTAGAGGTTTTACTTGCTTTAAAAAACCTCCCACACCTCCCCCTGAACCTGAAACATAAAATGAATG
CAATTGTTGTTGTTAACTTGTTTATTGCAGCTTATAATGGTTACAAATAAAGCAATAGCATCACAAATTT
CACAAATAAAGCATTTTTTTCACTGCATTCTAGTTGTGGTTTGTCCAAACTCATCAATGTATCTTAAGGC
GTAAATTGTAAGCGTTAATATTTTGTTAAAATTCGCGTTAAATTTTTGTTAAATCAGCTCATTTTTTAAC
CAATAGGCCGAAATCGGCAAAATCCCTTATAAATCAAAAGAATAGACCGAGATAGGGT
[37 nt withheld, positions 2229-2265]
AAAGAACGTGGACTCCAACGTCAAAGG
[49 nt withheld, positions 2293-2341]
T
[91 nt withheld, positions 2343-2433]
G
[124 nt withheld, positions 2435-2558]
CAGGTGGCACTTTTCGGGGAAATGTGCGCGGAACCCCTATTTGTTTATTTTTCTAAATACATTCAAATAT
GTATCCGCTCATGAGACAATAACCCTGATAAATGCTTCAATAATATTGAAAAAGGAAGAGTCCTGAGGCG
GAAAGAACCAGCTGTGGAATGTGTGTCAGTTAGGGTGTGGAAAGTCCCCAGGCTCCCCAGCAGGCAGAAG
TATGCAAAGCATGCATCTCAATTAGTCAGCAACCAGGTGTGGAAAGTCCCCAGGCTCCCCAGCAGGCAGA
AGTATGCAAAGCATGCATCTCAATTAGTCAGCAACCATAGTCCCGCCCCTAACTCCGCCCATCCCGCCCC
TAACTCCGCCCAGTTCCGCCCATTCTCCGCCCCATGGCTGACTAATTTTTTTTATTTATGCAGAGGCCGA
GGCCGCCTCGGCCTCTGAGCTATTCCAGAAGTAGTGAGGAGGCTTTTTTGGAGGCCTAGGCTTTTGCAAA
GATCGATCAAGAGACAGGATGAGGATCGTTTCGCATGATTGAACAAGATGGATTGCACGCAGGTTCTCCG
GCCGCTTGGGTGGAGAGGCTATTCGGCTATGACTGGGCACAACAGACAATCGGCTGCTCTGATGCCGCCG
TGTTCCGGCTGTCAGCGCAGGGGCGCCCGGTTCTTTTTGTCAAGACCGACCTGTCCGGTGCCCTGAATGA
ACTGCAAGACGAGGCAGCGCGGCTATCGTGGCTGGCCACGACGGGCGTTCCTTGCGCAGCTGTGCTCGAC
GTTGTCACTGAAGCGGGAAGGGACTGGCTGCTATTGGGCGAAGTGCCGGGGCAGGATCTCCTGTCATCTC
ACCTTGCTCCTGCCGAGAAAGTATCCATCATGGCTGATGCAATGCGGCGGCTGCATACGCTTGATCCGGC
TACCTGCCCATTCGACCACCAAGCGAAACATCGCATCGAGCGAGCACGTACTCGGATGGAAGCCGGTCTT
GTCGATCAGGATGATCTGGACGAAGAGCATCAGGGGCTCGCGCCAGCCGAACTGTTCGCCAGGCTCAAGG
CGAGCATGCCCGACGGCGAGGATCTCGTCGTGACCCATGGCGATGCCTGCTTGCCGAATATCATGGTGGA
AAATGGCCGCTTTTCTGGATTCATCGACTGTGGCCGGCTGGGTGTGGCGGACCGCTATCAGGACATAGCG
TTGGCTACCCGTGATATTGCTGAAGAGCTTGGCGGCGAATGGGCTGACCGCTTCCTCGTGCTTTACGGTA
TCGCCGCTCCCGATTCGCAGCGCATCGCCTTCTATCGCCTTCTTGACGAGTTCTTCTGAGCGGGACTCTG
GGGTTCGAAATGACCGACCAAGCGACGCCCAACCTGCCATCACGAGATTTCGATTCCACCGCCGCCTTCT
ATGAAAGGTTGGGCTTCGGAATCGTTTTCCGGGACGCCGGCTGGATGATCCTCCAGCGCGGGGATCTCAT
GCTGGAGTTCTTCGCCCACCCTAGGGGGAGGCTAACTGAAACACGGAAGGAGACAATACCGGAAGGAACC
CGCGCTATGACGGCAATAAAAAGACAGAATAAAACGCACGGTGTTGGGTCGTTTGTTCATAAACGCGGGG
TTCGGTCCCAGGGCTGGCACTCTGTCGATACCCCACCGAGACCCCATTGGGGCCAATACGCCCGCGTTTC
TTCCTTTTCCCCACCCCACCCCCCAAGTTCGGGTGAAGGCCCAGGGCTCGCAGCCAACGTCGGGGCGGCA
GGCCCTGCCATAGCCTCAGGTTACTCATATATACTTTAGATTGATTTAAAACTTCATTTTTAATTTAAAA
GGATCTAGGTGAAGATCCTTTTTGATAATCTCATGACCAAAATCCCTTAACGTGAGTTTTCGTTCCACTG
AGCGTCAGACCCCGTAGAAAAGATCAAAGGATCTTCTTGAGATCCTTTTTTTCTGCGCGTAATCTGCTGC
TTGCAAACAAAAAAACCACCGCTACCAGCGGTGGTTTGTTTGCCGGATCAAGAGCTACCAACTCTTTTTC
CGAAGGTAACTGGCTTCAGCAGAGCGCAGATACCAAATACTGTCCTTCTAGTGTAGCCGTAGTTAGGCCA
CCACTTCAAGAACTCTGTAGCACCGCCTACATACCTCGCTCTGCTAATCCTGTTACCAGTGGCTGCTGCC
AGTGGCGATAAGTCGTGTCTTACCGGGTTGGACTCAAGACGATAGTTACCGGATAAGGCGCAGCGGTCGG
GCTGAACGGGGGGTTCGTGCACACAGCCCAGCTTGGAGCGAACGACCTACACCGAACTGAGATACCTACA
GCGTGAGCTATGAGAAAGCGCCACGCTTCCCGAAGGGAGAAAGGCGGACAGGTATCCGGTAAGCGGCAGG
GTCGGAACAGGAGAGCGCACGAGGGAGCTTCCAGGGGGAAACGCCTGGTATCTTTATAGTCCTGTCGGGT
TTCGCCACCTCTGACTTGAGCGTCGATTTTTGTGATGCTCGTCAGGGGGGCGGAGCCTATGGAAAAACGC
CAGCAACGCGGCCTTTTTACGGTTCCTGGCCTTTTGCTGGCCTTTTGCTCACATGTTCTTTCCTGCGTTA
TCCCCTGATTCTGTGGATAACCGTATTACCGCCATGCAT
Features (pLannotate 1.2.2; 14 found; start..end, strand, type, name):
      1..185     +  enhancer       CMV enhancer (fragment): human cytomegalovirus immediate early enhancer
    246..297     +  promoter       CMVd2 promoter: truncated human cytomegalovirus (CMV) immediate early promoter that yields moderately reduced expression relative to the full-length promoter
    326..1108    +  CDS            GJB6: CXB6_HUMAN - Experimental evidence at protein level: Swiss-Prot protein existence level 1. One gap junction consists of a cluster of closely packed pairs of transmembrane channels, the connexons, through which materials of low MW diffuse from one cell to a neighboring cell. From Homo sapiens (Human).
   1133..1852    +  CDS            superfolder GFP: GFP variant that folds robustly even when fused to poorly folded proteins (Pédelacq et al., 2006) mammalian codon-optimized
   1869..1952    +  CDS            large T antigen (fragment): large T antigen from SV40 (simian virus 40)
   1975..2096    +  polyA_signal   SV40 poly(A) signal: SV40 polyadenylation signal
   2130..2558    -  rep_origin     f1 ori (sequence partly withheld): f1 bacteriophage origin of replication; arrow indicates direction of (+) strand synthesis
   2585..2689    +  promoter       AmpR promoter: bla
   2691..3048    +  promoter       SV40 promoter: SV40 enhancer and early promoter
   3083..3877    +  CDS            NeoR/KanR: aminoglycoside phosphotransferase from Tn5; aph(3')-II (or nptII); confers resistance to neomycin, kanamycin, and G418 (Geneticin®)
   3898..4050    +  CDS            ble (fragment): BLE_KLEPN - Experimental evidence at protein level: Swiss-Prot protein existence level 1. Binding protein with a strong affinity to the bleomycin family of antibiotics. Binds to CL990; an antimitotic-antibiotic compound. From Klebsiella pneumoniae.
   4109..4156    +  polyA_signal   HSV TK poly(A) signal: herpes simplex virus thymidine kinase polyadenylation signal (Cole and Stacy, 1985)
   4247..4263    -  polyA_signal   bGH poly(A) signal (fragment): bovine growth hormone polyadenylation signal
   4485..5073    +  rep_origin     ori: high-copy-number ColE1/pMB1/pBR322/pUC origin of replication
