[The description below was written by a language model from this plasmid's Addgene catalogue record and pLannotate feature annotations shown in this document.]
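Description:
Cx30-msfGFP is a mammalian expression plasmid built on the EGFP-N1 backbone that produces human connexin 30 (the GJB6 coding sequence) fused at its C-terminus to a green fluorescent protein. According to the record, a seven-amino-acid linker joins the connexin to superfolder GFP carrying the V206K substitution, which reduces the weak tendency of GFP to dimerize. That property matters for a tag attached to a protein that packs densely into gap junction plaques. Expression is driven by the CMV immediate-early enhancer/promoter. The annotation detects only a partial enhancer and a truncated promoter match at the start of the linearized sequence, and the catalogue's promoter field is incomplete, but the stated purpose names CMV. The fusion transcript ends at an SV40 polyadenylation signal. The short "large T antigen" match just upstream of it is probably flanking SV40 sequence rather than a functional coding element.

The plasmid replicates in E. coli from a high-copy ColE1/pUC-type origin and also carries an f1 origin. A single Tn5 aminoglycoside phosphotransferase gene (NeoR/KanR) serves as the marker in both hosts. A bacterial bla-type promoter gives kanamycin resistance in bacteria, and the SV40 early promoter with an HSV TK poly(A) signal permits G418 selection of stably transfected mammalian cells. The small ble and bGH poly(A) fragments appear to be backbone remnants. The catalogue lists a total size of 5350 bp, whereas the annotated depositor sequence is 5,187 nt, and the record does not explain this discrepancy. The associated publication examined how connexin type and the fluorescent protein tag affect the structural stability of gap junction plaques, which fits use of this construct for live-cell imaging of Cx30 gap junctions.
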