Addgene plasmid #69019: Cx30-msfGFP
Purpose: Expresses human Cx30 (GJB6 CDS) with a 7 amino acid linker on the C-terminus of the Connexin linking to monomerized superfolder Green Fluorescent Protein. Expression driven by CMV promoter.
Depositing lab: David Spray. Depositing organization: Albert Einstein College of Medicine. Publication: Connexin Type and Fluorescent Protein-fusion Tag Determine Structural Stability of Gap Junction Plaques. Stout RF Jr, Snapp EL, Spray DC. J Biol Chem. 2015 Aug 11. pii: jbc.M115.659979. 10.1074/jbc.M115.659979 PubMed 26265468.
Backbone
  Vector backbone: EGFP-N1
  Total vector size (bp): 5350
  Vector type: Mammalian Expression
  Selectable markers: Neomycin (select with G418)
Growth in bacteria
  Bacterial resistance: Kanamycin, 50 μg/mL
  Growth temperature: 37°C
  Growth strain: JM109
  Copy number: High Copy
Gene/Insert
  Gene/Insert name: Cx30
  Species: H. sapiens (human)
  Entrez Gene: GJB6 (a.k.a. CX30, DFNA3, DFNA3B, DFNB1B, ECTD2, ED2, EDH, HED, HED2)
  Promoter: c
  Tag / fusion protein: V206K monomerized super folder GFP (C terminal on insert)
  Cloning method: Ligation Independent Cloning
  Sequencing primers: 5′ EGFP-N: CGTCGCCGTCCAGCTCGACCAG; 3′ C1N1-rev: ACCTCTACAAATGTGGTATGGCTGATTATG
Terms and licenses: Academic/Nonprofit Terms; Industry Terms: Not Available to Industry
How to cite: Cx30-msfGFP was a gift from David Spray (Addgene plasmid # 69019 ; http://n2t.net/addgene:69019 ; RRID:Addgene_69019)
