>Addgene plasmid #69019 | Cx30-msfGFP | addgene partial sequence | sequence record 127459 | EGFP-N 5'-CGTCGCCGTCCAGCTCGACCAG-3'
GCTCCTCGCCCTTGCTCACCATGGTGGCGACCGGTGGATCCGGGTAGCTTGGGAAACCTGTGATTGCATT
TTGACCACTATCTGAAATCAGCTCATTCATTTCATTCTGCTTACTCTCCTTTAGGGCATGATTGGGGTGA
TTTTTTTGCGTCTGTGCTCTCTTTGATCTCCTAAAACACACTTTCAGCAGCAGGTAGCACAACTCTGCCA
CGTTAAGCAGCATGCAAATCACAGACGCAGAAATCATAAAAATGGTAAACACGGTCTTCTCTGTTGGCCT
AGAAATAAAGCAGTCAACAAGGTTGGGGCAGGGGTCAATCCCACATTTCAACACCCAGGGCAGGTGGTAC
CCATTGTAAAGGAAGTAAAACACATACATAAAGGCTGCTTCAAAGATGATTCGGAAAAAGATGCTGCTGG
TGTACGTCCACCACAGCGACCCCTCTATCCGAACCTTCTGCTTTTTAATGTCCTCTATGTCTTTGAAATC
ATTCCTCTTCTCTCCTCGCCTGAACTTGCGAGTGGTTTCGTGCCTGTAGTAGGCCACATGCATGGCCACC
AGCAGCGCTGGGGTGGAGACGAAGATCAGCTGGAGGGCCCACAGCCGGATGTGGGACACCGGGAAAAAGT
GGTCATAGCACACATTTTTGCATCCCGGTTGCAGTGTGTTGCAGACGAAGTCCTCTTGCTCGTCACCCCA
CACTTCCTGGGCAGCCACCACGAGGATCATGACTCGGAAAATAAAGATGACTGTGATCCACACCTTCCCG
ATGCTGGTGGAGTGTTTGTTGACACCCCCGATGAAAGTGTGCAGCGTCCCCCAATCCATGCTAGCGGATC
TGACGGTTCACTAAACCAGCTCTGCTTATATAGACCTCCCACCGTACACGCCTACCGCCCATTTGCGTCA
ATGGGGCGGAGTTGTTACGACATTTTGGAAAGTCCCGTTGATTTGGTGCCAAACAAACTCCCATTGACGT
CAATGGGGTGGAGACTTGGAAATCCCCGTGAGTCAAAC
