>Addgene plasmid #69019 | Cx30-msfGFP | addgene partial sequence | sequence record 127460 | pEGFP-R 5'-acctctacaaatgtggtatg-3'
CCGCTTTACTTGTACAGCTCGTCCATGCCGTGAGTGATCCCGGCGGCGGTCACGAACTCCAGCAGGACCA
TGTGATCGCGCTTCTCGTTGGGGTCTTTGCTCAGCTTGGACTGGGTGCTCAGGTAGTGGTTGTCGGGCAG
CAGCACGGGGCCGTCGCCGATGGGGGTGTTCTGCTGGTAGTGGTCGGCGAGCTGCACGCTGCCGTCCTCC
ACGTTGTGGCGGATCTTGAAGTTGGCCTTGATGCCGTTCTTCTGCTTGTCGGCGGTGATATAGACGTTGT
GGCTGTTGAAGTTGTACTCCAGCTTGTGCCCCAGGATGTTGCCGTCCTCCTTGAAGTCGATGCCCTTCAG
CTCGATGCGGTTCACCAGGGTGTCGCCCTCGAACTTCACCTCGGCGCGGGTCTTGTAGGTGCCGTCGTCC
TTGAAGCTGATGGTGCGCTCCTGGACGTAGCCTTCGGGCATGGCGGACTTGAAGAAGTCGTGGCGCTTCA
TGTGGTCGGGGTAGCGGCTGAAGCACTGCACGCCGTAGGTCAGGGTGGTCACGAGGGTGGGCCAGGGCAC
GGGCAGCTTGCCGGTGGTGCAGATGAACTTCAGGGTCAGCTTGCCGTTGGTGGCATCGCCCTCGCCCTCG
CCGCGCACGCTGAACTTGTGGCCGTTTACGTCGCCGTCCAGCTCGACCAGGATGGGCACCACCCCGGTGA
ACAGCTCCTCGCCCTTGCTCACCATGGTGGCGACCGGTGGATCCGGGTAGCTTGGGAAACCTGTGATTGC
ATTTTGACCACTATCTGAAATCAGCTCATTCATTTCATTCTGCTTACTCTCCTTTAGGGCATGATTGGGG
TGATTTTTTTGCGTCTGTGCTCTCTTTGATCTCCTAAAACACACTTTCAGCAGCAGGTAGCACAACTCTG
CCACGTTAAGCAGCATGCAAATCACAGACGCAGAAATCATAAAAATGGTAAACACGGTCTTCTCTGTTGG
CCTAGAAATAAAGCAGTCAACAAGGTTGGGGCA
